Addgene plasmid #78209: CAG::Gdnf
Purpose: piggybac vector for mouse Gdnf expression
Depositing lab: Ivo Lieberam. Depositing organization: King's College London. Publication: Optical control of muscle function by transplantation of stem cell-derived motor neurons in mice. Bryson JB, Machado CB, Crossley M, Stevenson D, Bros-Facer V, Burrone J, Greensmith L, Lieberam I. Science. 2014 Apr 4;344(6179):94-7. doi: 10.1126/science.1248523. PubMed 24700859.
Backbone
  Vector backbone: pXL-BacII
  Backbone manufacturer: Li et al., PMID 15663772
  Vector type: Mammalian Expression
  Selectable markers: Hygromycin
Growth in bacteria
  Bacterial resistance: Ampicillin, 100 μg/mL
  Growth temperature: 37°C
  Growth strain: DH5alpha
  Copy number: Unknown
Gene/Insert
  Gene/Insert name: Gdnf
  Species: M. musculus (mouse)
  Entrez Gene: Gdnf (a.k.a. ATF)
  Promoter: CAG
  Cloning method: Unknown
  Sequencing primers: 5′ pCAGGS5
Terms and licenses: Academic/Nonprofit Terms; Industry Terms: Not Available to Industry
Depositor comments: Contains: 1) CAG promoter (same as in our tol2 constructs; the promoter includes a sterile 5'exon) 2) mouse Gdnf gene (cloned by us) 3) bovine growth hormone pA site (same as in tol2 constructs) 4) a loxP-flanked hygromycin resistance cassette
How to cite: CAG::Gdnf was a gift from Ivo Lieberam (Addgene plasmid # 78209 ; http://n2t.net/addgene:78209 ; RRID:Addgene_78209)
