[The description below was written by a language model from this plasmid's Addgene catalogue record.]
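Description:
CAG::Gdnf is a piggyBac transposon vector for stable expression of mouse glial cell line-derived neurotrophic factor (Gdnf) in mammalian cells. It is built on the pXL-BacII backbone, a minimal piggyBac plasmid in which the cargo sits between the transposon terminal repeats. When piggyBac transposase is supplied in trans, the cassette can be excised from the plasmid and integrated into the host genome. The plasmid is propagated in E. coli under ampicillin selection. The record does not state its copy number, origin of replication or the cloning method, and no feature table is provided.

According to the depositor's notes, the payload has four parts. The CAG promoter, a strong, broadly active synthetic promoter, is described as including a non-coding ("sterile") 5' exon and drives the mouse Gdnf coding sequence. A bovine growth hormone polyadenylation signal terminates the transcript. Downstream is a hygromycin resistance cassette flanked by loxP sites, which allows selection of stably transposed mammalian cells. Because the cassette is floxed, Cre recombinase can later remove the marker and leave the Gdnf expression unit in place. The promoter that drives the hygromycin gene is not stated.

The construct is intended for making cell lines with constitutive Gdnf production. The associated work concerns transplantation of stem cell-derived motor neurons into mice for optical control of muscle function. In that setting, enforced expression of this neurotrophic factor would plausibly support motor neuron survival, although the record itself gives the purpose only as mouse Gdnf expression.
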