>Addgene plasmid #78209 | CAG::Gdnf | depositor partial sequence | sequence record 145820 | Gdnf 23 to 745
ACCGGTCCACCATGGGATTCGGGCCACTTGGAGTTAATGTCCAACTGGGGGTCTACGGAGACCGGATCCG
AGGTGCCGCCGCCGGACGGGACTCTAAGATGAAGTTATGGGATGTCGTGGCTGTCTGCCTGGTGTTGCTC
CACACCGCGTCTGCCTTCCCGCTGCCCGCCGGTAAGAGGCTTCTCGAAGCGCCCGCTGAAGACCACTCCC
TCGGCCACCGCCGCGTGCCCTTCGCGCTGACCAGTGACTCCAATATGCCTGAAGATTATCCTGACCAGTT
TGATGACGTCATGGATTTTATTCAAGCCACCATTAAAAGACTGAAAAGGTCACCAGATAAACAAGCGGCA
GCGCTTCCTCGAAGAGAGAGGAATCGGCAGGCTGCAGCTGCCAGCCCAGAGAATTCCAGAGGGAAAGGTC
GCAGAGGCCAGAGGGGCAAAAATCGGGGGTGCGTTTTAACTGCCATACACTTAAATGTCACTGACTTGGG
TTTGGGCTATGAAACCAAGGAGGAACTGATCTTTCGATATTGCAGCGGTTCCTGTGAATCGGCCGAGACA
ATGTATGACAAAATACTAAAAAACCTGTCTCGGAGTAGAAGGCTAACAAGTGACAAAGTAGGCCAGGCAT
GTTGCAGGCCGGTCGCCTTCGACGACGACCTGTCGTTTTTAGATGACAACCTGGTTTACCATATTCTAAG
AAAGCATTCCGCTAAACGGTGTGGATGTATCTGAACTAGT
