>Addgene plasmid #78209 | CAG::Gdnf | addgene partial sequence | sequence record 147362 | pCAGGS5 5'-ggttcggcttctggcgtgtgacc-3'
ATGCCTTCTTCTTTTTCCTACAGCTCCTGGGCAACGTGCTGGTTATTGTGCTGTCTCATCATTTTGGCAA
AGAATTCGGCGCGCCATTGCTAAAGACCGGTCCACCATGGGATTCGGGCCACTTGGAGTTAATGTCCAAC
TGGGGGTCTACGGAGACCGGATCCGAGGTGCCGCCGCCGGACGGGACTCTAAGATGAAGTTATGGGATGT
CGTGGCTGTCTGCCTGGTGTTGCTCCACACCGCGTCTGCCTTCCCGCTGCCCGCCGGTAAGAGGCTTCTC
GAAGCGCCCGCTGAAGACCACTCCCTCGGCCACCGCCGCGTGCCCTTCGCGCTGACCAGTGACTCCAATA
TGCCTGAAGATTATCCTGACCAGTTTGATGACGTCATGGATTTTATTCAAGCCACCATTAAAAGACTGAA
AAGGTCACCAGATAAACAAGCGGCAGCGCTTCCTCGAAGAGAGAGGAATCGGCAGGCTGCAGCTGCCAGC
CCAGAGAATTCCAGAGGGAAAGGTCGCAGAGGCCAGAGGGGCAAAAATCGGGGGTGCGTTTTAACTGCCA
TACACTTAAATGTCACTGACTTGGGTTTGGGCTATGAAACCAAGGAGGAACTGATCTTTCGATATTGCAG
CGGTTCCTGTGAATCGGCCGAGACAATGTATGACAA
